>Addgene plasmid #43090 | I-CTTT | depositor partial sequence | sequence record 58355 | I-CTTT sequence 424 bps
CGTCTCCTGACCCCAGAGCAGGTCGTGGCGATCGCAAGCCACGACGGAGGAAAGCAAGCCTTGGAAACAG
TACAGAGGCTGTTGCCTGTGCTGTGCCAAGCGCACGGACTCACCCCAGAGCAGGTCGTGGCCATTGCCTC
GAATGGAGGGGGCAAACAGGCGTTGGAAACCGTACAACGATTGCTGCCGGTGCTGTGCCAAGCGCACGGC
CTCACCCCAGAGCAGGTCGTGGCCATTGCCTCGAATGGAGGGGGCAAACAGGCGTTGGAAACCGTACAAC
GATTGCTGCCGGTGCTGTGCCAAGCGCACGGATTAACCCCAGAGCAGGTCGTGGCCATTGCCTCGAATGG
AGGGGGCAAACAGGCGTTGGAAACCGTACAACGATTGCTGCCGGTGCTGTGCCAAGCGCACGGCTTAAGA
GACG
