>Addgene plasmid #43090 | I-CTTT | addgene partial sequence | sequence record 60378 | M13-F20 5'-TGTAAAACGACGGCCAGT-3'
CTATAGGGCGAATTGGGCCCTCTAGATGCATGCTCGAGCGGCCGCCAGTGTGATGGATATCTGCAGAATT
CGCCCTTATATAGATGCCGTCCTAGCGCGTCTCCTGACCCCAGAGCAGGTCGTGGCGATCGCAAGCCACG
ACGGAGGAAAGCAAGCCTTGGAAACAGTACAGAGGCTGTTGCCTGTGCTGTGCCAAGCGCACGGACTCAC
CCCAGAGCAGGTCGTGGCCATTGCCTCGAATGGAGGGGGCAAACAGGCGTTGGAAACCGTACAACGATTG
CTGCCGGTGCTGTGCCAAGCGCACGGCCTCACCCCAGAGCAGGTCGTGGCCATTGCCTCGAATGGAGGGG
GCAAACAGGCGTTGGAAACCGTACAACGATTGCTGCCGGTGCTGTGCCAAGCGCACGGATTAACCCCAGA
GCAGGTCGTGGCCATTGCCTCGAATGGAGGGGGCAAACAGGCGTTGGAAACCGTACAACGATTGCTGCCG
GTGCTGTGCCAAGCGCACGGCTTAAGAGACGTGGGCACAGGAAAGATACTTAAGGGCGAATTCCAGCACA
CTGGCGGCCGTTACTAGTGGATCCGAGCTCGGTACCAAGCTTGATGCATAGCTTGAGTATTCTATAGTGT
CACCTAAATAGCTTGGCGTAATCATGGTCATAGCTGTTTCCTGTGTGAAATTGTTATCCGCTCACAATTC
CACACAACATACGAGCCGGAAGCATAAAGTGTAAAGCCTGGGGTGCCTAATGAGTGAGCTAACTCACATT
AATTGCGTTGCGCTCACTGCCCGCTTTCCAGTCGGGAAACCTGTCGTGCCAGCTGCATTAATGAATCGGC
CAACGCGCGGGGAGAGGCGGTTTGCGTATTGGGCGCTCTTCCGCTTCCTCGCTCACTGACTCGCTGCGCT
CGGTCGTTCGGCTGCGGCGAGCGGTATCAGCT
