[The description below was written by a language model from this plasmid's Addgene catalogue record.]
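Description:
I-CTTT is a bacterial cloning plasmid built on the commercial pCRII-TOPO backbone (about 4 kb without insert), into which a 424 bp synthetic fragment was placed by TOPO cloning. It is a high-copy plasmid propagated in E. coli and is selectable with both ampicillin and kanamycin, consistent with the two resistance markers carried by this backbone. The insert lies between the T7 and M13-reverse priming sites, which are listed as the sequencing primers. No feature table is provided, so the detailed element layout cannot be confirmed from the record.

The insert is listed only by the name I-CTTT and as synthetic. The record does not describe its content or indicate any promoter intended to express it, and the vector type points to a storage or parts plasmid rather than an expression construct. The associated publication describes a TALEN genome-editing system for generating human stem cell-based disease models. In that context, the name and the insert size suggest a pre-assembled block of four TALE repeat modules recognising the bases C, T, T and T, with the "I" prefix possibly marking its position in an ordered assembly. This interpretation is inferred from the name and is not stated explicitly in the record. Such a plasmid would serve as one member of a library of modular repeat units that are excised or amplified and joined to build custom TALE DNA-binding arrays, which are then transferred into a separate nuclease expression vector for use in cells.
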