Addgene plasmid #43090: I-CTTT
Depositing lab: Chad Cowan & Kiran Musunuru. Depositing organization: Harvard University. Publication: A TALEN Genome-Editing System for Generating Human Stem Cell-Based Disease Models. Ding Q, Lee YK, Schaefer EA, Peters DT, Veres A, Kim K, Kuperwasser N, Motola DL, Meissner TB, Hendriks WT, Trevisan M, Gupta RM, Moisan A, Banks E, Friesen M, Schinzel RT, Xia F, Tang A, Xia Y, Figueroa E, Wann A, Ahfeldt T, Daheron L, Zhang F, Rubin LL, Peng LF, Chung RT, Musunuru K, Cowan CA. Cell Stem Cell. 2012 Dec 12. pii: S1934-5909(12)00645-5. doi: 10.1016/j.stem.2012.11.011. PubMed 23246482.
Backbone
  Vector backbone: pCRII-TOPO
  Backbone manufacturer: Invitrogen
  Backbone size w/o insert (bp): 3973
  Vector type: Bacterial Cloning
Growth in bacteria
  Bacterial resistance: Ampicillin and Kanamycin, 100 & 50 μg/mL
  Growth temperature: 37°C
  Growth strain: Top10
  Copy number: High Copy
Gene/Insert
  Gene/Insert name: I-CTTT
  Species: Synthetic
  Insert size (bp): 424
  Cloning method: TOPO Cloning
  Sequencing primers: 5′ T7; 3′ M13-rev
Terms and licenses: Academic/Nonprofit Terms; Industry Terms: Not Available to Industry
How to cite: I-CTTT was a gift from Chad Cowan & Kiran Musunuru (Addgene plasmid # 43090 ; http://n2t.net/addgene:43090 ; RRID:Addgene_43090)
